Addgene plasmid #213072: ρ1-EM GABAA receptor in pEZT-BM
Purpose: Express human GABA-A rho1 receptor with truncated intracellular domain and superfolder GFP insertion in ICD
Depositing lab: Erik Lindahl. Publication: Structure and dynamics of differential ligand binding in the human rho-type GABA(A) receptor. Cowgill J, Fan C, Haloi N, Tobiasson V, Zhuang Y, Howard RJ, Lindahl E. Neuron. 2023 Nov 1;111(21):3450-3464.e5. doi: 10.1016/j.neuron.2023.08.006. Epub 2023 Sep 1. PubMed 37659407.
Backbone
  Vector backbone: pEZT-BM
  Backbone manufacturer: Addgene Plasmid #74099
  Backbone size w/o insert (bp): 7436
  Total vector size (bp): 9494
  Vector type: Mammalian Expression ; Bacmam, Baculovirus, oocyte expression
Growth in bacteria
  Bacterial resistance: Ampicillin, 100 μg/mL
  Growth temperature: 37°C
  Growth strain: DH5alpha
  Copy number: High Copy
Gene/Insert
  Gene/Insert name: Human GABAa rho1 receptor (alt names: GABAa rho1; GABRR1; GABAC receptor)
  Species: H. sapiens (human)
  Mutation: Encodes residues S58–L383 and D451–S479, separated by a sequence encoding the superfolder green fluorescent protein.81 Prior to the N-terminal truncation site, we added a membrane-translocation signal peptide from the human β3 GABAAR, a Twin-Strep tag, and a recognition site for tobacco etch virus for expression and purification purposes.
  Entrez Gene: GABRR1
  Promoter: CMV and T7
  Tag / fusion protein: superfolderGFP; Twin-Strep tag (N terminal on insert)
  Cloning method: Restriction Enzyme; 5′ cloning site NheI (unknown if destroyed); 3′ cloning site KpnI (unknown if destroyed)
  Sequencing primers: 5′ T7 promoter; 3′ WPRE Reverse
Resource information
  A portion of this plasmid was derived from a plasmid made by: Purchased from genscript
Terms and licenses: Academic/Nonprofit Terms; Industry Terms: Not Available to Industry
How to cite: ρ1-EM GABAA receptor in pEZT-BM was a gift from Erik Lindahl (Addgene plasmid # 213072 ; http://n2t.net/addgene:213072 ; RRID:Addgene_213072)
