[The description below was written by a language model from this plasmid's Addgene catalogue record and pLannotate feature annotations shown in this document.]
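Description:
ρ1-EM GABAA receptor in pEZT-BM is a 9.5 kb BacMam-type shuttle plasmid for producing an engineered human GABA-A rho1 (GABRR1, formerly "GABAC") receptor in mammalian cells, either by direct transfection or by baculovirus-mediated transduction. It also carries a T7 promoter, so RNA can be transcribed in vitro for oocyte expression. In bacteria it replicates from a high-copy ColE1/pUC origin under ampicillin selection, and an f1 origin is also present. Tn7R and Tn7L ends flank the whole expression region along with a gentamicin resistance gene. This lets the cassette be transposed into a bacmid to generate recombinant baculovirus. Also inside the Tn7 element, in the opposite orientation, is a p10 promoter driving mEGFP with an HSV TK polyadenylation signal. This presumably acts as a fluorescent marker of infection in insect cells during virus production.

The receptor cassette runs from the CMV enhancer/promoter through a chimeric intron and the T7 promoter into the coding sequence, followed by WPRE and an SV40 poly(A) signal to boost transcript stability and expression. According to the record, the open reading frame begins with the signal peptide from the human β3 GABA-A subunit, a Twin-Strep tag and a TEV protease site. It then encodes rho1 residues S58–L383 and D451–S479, with superfolder GFP inserted between them in place of most of the intracellular domain. The automated annotation labels the two receptor fragments by their rat homologue, but the catalogue states that the insert is human. The affinity tag, cleavable linker and embedded fluorescent reporter suit expression monitoring and purification, and the associated work concerns the structure and ligand binding of this receptor.
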