Features (pLannotate 1.2.2; 25 found; start..end, strand, type, name):
    119..135     +  CDS            lacZα (fragment): LacZα fragment of β-galactosidase; lacZ fragment
    140..594     +  rep_origin     f1 ori (sequence partly withheld): f1 bacteriophage origin of replication; arrow indicates direction of (+) strand synthesis
    620..724     +  promoter       AmpR promoter: bla
    725..1585    +  CDS            AmpR: β-lactamase; bla; confers resistance to ampicillin, carbenicillin, and related antibiotics
   1756..2344    +  rep_origin     ori: high-copy-number ColE1/pMB1/pBR322/pUC origin of replication
   2530..2581    -  misc_feature   bom (fragment): basis of mobility region from pBR322
   2649..2873    -  mobile_element Tn7R: mini-Tn7 element (right end of the Tn7 transposon) Tn7
   2940..3473    -  CDS            GmR: gentamycin acetyltransferase; aacC1; confers resistance to gentamycin
   3662..3690    -  promoter       Pc promoter: intI1 (promoter lies within the coding sequence); class 1 integron promoter
   3668..4027    -  CDS            YPR2_ECOLX (fragment): Protein predicted: Swiss-Prot protein existence level 4. From Escherichia coli.
   4198..4246    -  polyA_signal   HSV TK poly(A) signal: herpes simplex virus thymidine kinase polyadenylation signal (Cole and Stacy, 1985)
   4331..5044    -  CDS            mEGFP: mEGFP is a basic (constitutively fluorescent) green fluorescent protein published in 2002, derived from Aequorea victoria. It has moderate acid sensitivity.
   5069..5178    -  promoter       p10 promoter: baculovirus promoter for expression in insect cells
   5365..5742    +  enhancer       CMV enhancer: human cytomegalovirus immediate early enhancer
   5744..5943    +  promoter       CMV promoter: human cytomegalovirus (CMV) immediate early promoter
   6082..6214    +  intron         chimeric intron: chimera between introns from human β-globin and immunoglobulin heavy chain genes
   6259..6277    +  promoter       T7 promoter: promoter for bacteriophage T7 RNA polymerase
   6481..6497    +  CDS            TEV site (fragment): tobacco etch virus (TEV) protease recognition and cleavage site
   6496..7482    +  CDS            Gabrr1 (fragment): GBRR1_RAT - Experimental evidence at protein level: Swiss-Prot protein existence level 1. GABA, the major inhibitory neurotransmitter in the vertebrate brain, mediates neuronal inhibition by binding to the GABA/benzodiazepine receptor and opening an integral chloride channel. Rho-1 GABA receptor could play a role in retinal neurotransmission. From Rattus norvegicus (Rat).
   7498..8211    +  CDS            Superfolder GFP: Superfolder GFP is a basic (constitutively fluorescent) green fluorescent protein published in 2005, derived from Aequorea victoria. It is reported to be a very rapidly-maturing weak dimer.
   8260..8346    +  CDS            Gabrr1 (fragment): GBRR1_RAT - Experimental evidence at protein level: Swiss-Prot protein existence level 1. GABA, the major inhibitory neurotransmitter in the vertebrate brain, mediates neuronal inhibition by binding to the GABA/benzodiazepine receptor and opening an integral chloride channel. Rho-1 GABA receptor could play a role in retinal neurotransmission. From Rattus norvegicus (Rat).
   8392..8980    +  misc_feature   WPRE: woodchuck hepatitis virus posttranscriptional regulatory element
   9016..9099    +  CDS            large T antigen (fragment): large T antigen from SV40 (simian virus 40)
   9122..9256    +  polyA_signal   SV40 poly(A) signal: SV40 polyadenylation signal
   9285..9450    -  mobile_element Tn7L: mini-Tn7 element (left end of the Tn7 transposon) Tn7
>Addgene plasmid #213072 | ρ1-EM GABAA receptor in pEZT-BM | addgene full sequence | sequence record 423917 | Addgene NGS Result
CCAACTCCATGTGACAAACCGTCATCTTCGGCTACTTTTTCTCTGTCACAGAATGAAAATTTTTCTGTCA
TCTCTTCGTTATTAATGTTTGTAATTGACTGAATATCAACGCTTATTTGCAGCCTGAATGGCGAATGGG
[124 nt withheld, positions 140-263]
C
[91 nt withheld, positions 265-355]
A
[49 nt withheld, positions 357-405]
CCTTTGACGTTGGAGTCCACGTTCTT
[37 nt withheld, positions 432-468]
ACCCTATCTCGGTCTATTCTTTTGATTTATAAGGGATTTTGCCGATTTCGGCCTATTGGTTAAAAAATGA
GCTGATTTAACAAAAATTTAACGCGAATTTTAACAAAATATTAACGCTTACAATTTAGGTGGCACTTTTC
GGGGAAATGTGCGCGGAACCCCTATTTGTTTATTTTTCTAAATACATTCAAATATGTATCCGCTCATGAG
ACAATAACCCTGATAAATGCTTCAATAATATTGAAAAAGGAAGAGTATGAGTATTCAACATTTCCGTGTC
GCCCTTATTCCCTTTTTTGCGGCATTTTGCCTTCCTGTTTTTGCTCACCCAGAAACGCTGGTGAAAGTAA
AAGATGCTGAAGATCAGTTGGGTGCACGAGTGGGTTACATCGAACTGGATCTCAACAGCGGTAAGATCCT
TGAGAGTTTTCGCCCCGAAGAACGTTTTCCAATGATGAGCACTTTTAAAGTTCTGCTATGTGGCGCGGTA
TTATCCCGTATTGACGCCGGGCAAGAGCAACTCGGTCGCCGCATACACTATTCTCAGAATGACTTGGTTG
AGTACTCACCAGTCACAGAAAAGCATCTTACGGATGGCATGACAGTAAGAGAATTATGCAGTGCTGCCAT
AACCATGAGTGATAACACTGCGGCCAACTTACTTCTGACAACGATCGGAGGACCGAAGGAGCTAACCGCT
TTTTTGCACAACATGGGGGATCATGTAACTCGCCTTGATCGTTGGGAACCGGAGCTGAATGAAGCCATAC
CAAACGACGAGCGTGACACCACGATGCCTGTAGCAATGGCAACAACGTTGCGCAAACTATTAACTGGCGA
ACTACTTACTCTAGCTTCCCGGCAACAATTAATAGACTGGATGGAGGCGGATAAAGTTGCAGGACCACTT
CTGCGCTCGGCCCTTCCGGCTGGCTGGTTTATTGCTGATAAATCTGGAGCCGGTGAGCGTGGGTCTCGCG
GTATCATTGCAGCACTGGGGCCAGATGGTAAGCCCTCCCGTATCGTAGTTATCTACACGACGGGGAGTCA
GGCAACTATGGATGAACGAAATAGACAGATCGCTGAGATAGGTGCCTCACTGATTAAGCATTGGTAACTG
TCAGACCAAGTTTACTCATATATACTTTAGATTGATTTAAAACTTCATTTTTAATTTAAAAGGATCTAGG
TGAAGATCCTTTTTGATAATCTCATGACCAAAATCCCTTAACGTGAGTTTTCGTTCCACTGAGCGTCAGA
CCCCGTAGAAAAGATCAAAGGATCTTCTTGAGATCCTTTTTTTCTGCGCGTAATCTGCTGCTTGCAAACA
AAAAAACCACCGCTACCAGCGGTGGTTTGTTTGCCGGATCAAGAGCTACCAACTCTTTTTCCGAAGGTAA
CTGGCTTCAGCAGAGCGCAGATACCAAATACTGTTCTTCTAGTGTAGCCGTAGTTAGGCCACCACTTCAA
GAACTCTGTAGCACCGCCTACATACCTCGCTCTGCTAATCCTGTTACCAGTGGCTGCTGCCAGTGGCGAT
AAGTCGTGTCTTACCGGGTTGGACTCAAGACGATAGTTACCGGATAAGGCGCAGCGGTCGGGCTGAACGG
GGGGTTCGTGCACACAGCCCAGCTTGGAGCGAACGACCTACACCGAACTGAGATACCTACAGCGTGAGCT
ATGAGAAAGCGCCACGCTTCCCGAAGGGAGAAAGGCGGACAGGTATCCGGTAAGCGGCAGGGTCGGAACA
GGAGAGCGCACGAGGGAGCTTCCAGGGGGAAACGCCTGGTATCTTTATAGTCCTGTCGGGTTTCGCCACC
TCTGACTTGAGCGTCGATTTTTGTGATGCTCGTCAGGGGGGCGGAGCCTATGGAAAAACGCCAGCAACGC
GGCCTTTTTACGGTTCCTGGCCTTTTGCTGGCCTTTTGCTCACATGTTCTTTCCTGCGTTATCCCCTGAT
TCTGTGGATAACCGTATTACCGCCTTTGAGTGAGCTGATACCGCTCGCCGCAGCCGAACGACCGAGCGCA
GCGAGTCAGTGAGCGAGGAAGCGGAAGAGCGCCTGATGCGGTATTTTCTCCTTACGCATCTGTGCGGTAT
TTCACACCGCATAGACCAGCCGCGTAACCTGGCAAAATCGGTTACGGTTGAGTAATAAATGGATGCCCTG
CGTAAGCGGGTGTGGGCGGACAATAAAGTCTTAAACTGAACAAAATAGATCTAAACTATGACAATAAAGT
CTTAAACTAGACAGAATAGTTGTAAACTGAAATCAGTCCAGTTATGCTGTGAAAAAGCATACTGGACTTT
TGTTATGGCTAAAGCAAACTCTTCATTTTCTGAAGTGCAAATTGCCCGTCGTATTAAAGAGGGGCGTGGC
CAAGGGCATGGTAAAGACTATATTCGCGGCGTTGTGACAATTTACCGAACAACTCCGCGGCCGGGAAGCC
GATCTCGGCTTGAACGAATTGTTAGGTGGCGGTACTTGGGTCGATATCAAAGTGCATCACTTCTTCCCGT
ATGCCCAACTTTGTATAGAGAGCCACTGCGGGATCGTCACCGTAATCTGCTTGCACGTAGATCACATAAG
CACCAAGCGCGTTGGCCTCATGCTTGAGGAGATTGATGAGCGCGGTGGCAATGCCCTGCCTCCGGTGCTC
GCCGGAGACTGCGAGATCATAGATATAGATCTCACTACGCGGCTGCTCAAACTTGGGCAGAACGTAAGCC
GCGAGAGCGCCAACAACCGCTTCTTGGTCGAAGGCAGCAAGCGCGATGAATGTCTTACTACGGAGCAAGT
TCCCGAGGTAATCGGAGTCCGGCTGATGTTGGGAGTAGGTGGCTACGTCTCCGAACTCACGACCGAAAAG
ATCAAGAGCAGCCCGCATGGATTTGACTTGGTCAGGGCCGAGCCTACATGTGCGAATGATGCCCATACTT
GAGCCACCTAACTTTGTTTTAGGGCGACTGCCCTGCTGCGTAACATCGTTGCTGCTGCGTAACATCGTTG
CTGCTCCATAACATCAAACATCGACCCACGGCGTAACGCGCTTGCTGCTTGGATGCCCGAGGCATAGACT
GTACAAAAAAACAGTCATAACAAGCCATGAAAACCGCCACTGCGCCGTTACCACCGCTGCGTTCGGTCAA
GGTTCTGGACCAGTTGCGTGAGCGCATACGCTACTTGCATTACAGTTTACGAACCGAACAGGCTTATGTC
AACTGGGTTCGTGCCTTCATCCGTTTCCACGGTGTGCGTCACCCGGCAACCTTGGGCAGCAGCGAAGTCG
AGGCATTTCTGTCCTGGCTGGCGAACGAGCGCAAGGTTTCGGTCTCCACGCATCGTCAGGCATTGGCGGC
CTTGCTGTTCTTCTACGGCAAGGTGCTGTGCACGGATCTGCCCTTGCTTCAGGAGATCGGTAGACCTCGG
CCGTCGCGGCGCTTGCCGGTGGTGCTGACCCCGGATGAAGTGGTTCGCATCCTCGGTTTTCTGGAAGGCG
AGCATCGTTTGTTCGCCCAGGACTCTAGCTATAGTTCTAGTGGTTGGCTACGTACCCGTAGTGGCTATGG
CAGGGCTTGCCGCCCCGACGTTGGCTGCGAGCCCTGGGCCTTCACCCGAACTTGGGGGTTGGGGTGGGGA
AAAGGAAGAAACGCGGGCGTATTGGTCCCAATGGGGTCTCGGTGGGGTATCGACAGAGTGCCAGCCCTGG
GACCGAACCCCGCGTTTATGAACAAACGACCCAACACCCGTGCGTTTTATTCTGTCTTTTTATTGCCGTC
ATAGCGCGGGTTCCTTCCGGTATTGTCTCCTTCCGTGTTTCAGTTAGCCTCCCCCATCTCCCGGTTCCGC
ATGCTATGCATCCTTGTACAGCTCGTCCATGCCGAGAGTGATCCCGGCGGCGGTCACGAACTCCAGCAGG
ACCATGTGATCGCGCTTCTCGTTGGGGTCTTTGCTCAGCTTGGACTGGGTGCTCAGGTAGTGGTTGTCGG
GCAGCAGCACGGGGCCGTCGCCGATGGGGGTGTTCTGCTGGTAGTGGTCGGCGAGCTGCACGCTGCCGTC
CTCGATGTTGTGGCGGATCTTGAAGTTCACCTTGATGCCGTTCTTCTGCTTGTCGGCCATGATATAGACG
TTGTGGCTGTTGTAGTTGTACTCCAGCTTGTGCCCCAGGATGTTGCCGTCCTCCTTGAAGTCGATGCCCT
TCAGCTCGATGCGGTTCACCAGGGTGTCGCCCTCGAACTTCACCTCGGCGCGGGTCTTGTAGTTGCCGTC
GTCCTTGAAGAAGATGGTGCGCTCCTGGACGTAGCCTTCGGGCATGGCGGACTTGAAGAAGTCGTGCTGC
TTCATGTGGTCGGGGTAGCGGCTGAAGCACTGCACGCCGTAGGTCAGGGTGGTCACGAGGGTGGGCCAGG
GCACGGGCAGCTTGCCGGTGGTGCAGATGAACTTCAGGGTCAGCTTGCCGTAGGTGGCATCGCCCTCGCC
CTCGCCGGACACGCTGAACTTGTGGCCGTTTACGTCGCCGTCCAGCTCGACCAGGATGGGCACCACCCCG
GTGAACAGCTCCTCGCCCTTGCTCACCGGGTGATCAAGTCTTCGTCGAGTGATTGTAAATAAAATGTAAT
TTACAGTATAGTATTTTAATTAATATACAAATGATTTGATAATAATTCTTATTTAACTATAATATATTGT
GTTGGGTTGAATTAAAGGTCCGTATACTCCGGAATATTAATAGGATCCCGGTCCGAGCGCGCGGAATTCA
ATATTGGCCATTAGCCATATTATTCATTGGTTATATAGCATAAATCAATATTGGCTATTGGCCATTGCAT
ACGTTGTATCTATATCATAATATGTACATTTATATTGGCTCATGTCCAATATGACCGCCATGTTGGCATT
GATTATTGACTAGTTATTAATAGTAATCAATTACGGGGTCATTAGTTCATAGCCCATATATGGAGTTCCG
CGTTACATAACTTACGGTAAATGGCCCGCCTGGCTGACCGCCCAACGACCCCCGCCCATTGACGTCAATA
ATGACGTATGTTCCCATAGTAACGCCAATAGGGACTTTCCATTGACGTCAATGGGTGGAGTATTTACGGT
AAACTGCCCACTTGGCAGTACATCAAGTGTATCATATGCCAAGTCCGCCCCCTATTGACGTCAATGACGG
TAAATGGCCCGCCTGGCATTATGCCCAGTACATGACCTTACGGGACTTTCCTACTTGGCAGTACATCTAC
GTATTAGTCATCGCTATTACCATGGTGATGCGGTTTTGGCAGTACACCAATGGGCGTGGATAGCGGTTTG
ACTCACGGGGATTTCCAAGTCTCCACCCCATTGACGTCAATGGGAGTTTGTTTTGGCACCAAAATCAACG
GGACTTTCCAAAATGTCGTAATAACCCCGCCCCGTTGACGCAAATGGGCGGTAGGCGTGTACGGTGGGAG
GTCTATATAAGCAGAGCTCGTTTAGTGAACCGTCAGATCACTAGAAGCTTTATTGCGGTAGTTTATCACA
GTTAAATTGCTAACGCAGTCAGTGCTTCTGACACAACAGTCTCGAACTTAAGCTGCAGAAGTTGGTCGTG
AGGCACTGGGCAGGTAAGTATCAAGGTTACAAGACAGGTTTAAGGAGACCAATAGAAACTGGGCTTGTCG
AGACAGAGAAGACTCTTGCGTTTCTGATAGGCACCTATTGGTCTTACTGACATCCACTTTGCCTTTCTCT
CCACAGGTGTCCACTCCCAGTTCAATTACAGCTCTTAAGGCTAGAGTACTTAATACGACTCACTATAGGC
TAGCGCCGCCACCATGTGGGGCCTTGCGGGAGGAAGGCTTTTCGGCATCTTCTCGGCCCCGGTGCTGGTG
GCTGTGGTGTGCTGCGCCGGATCCGGTAGCTGGAGCCACCCCCAGTTCGAGAAGGGCGGCGGCAGCGGCG
GCGGCAGCGGCGGCGGCAGCTGGAGCCACCCCCAGTTCGAGAAGTCCAGCAGCAACAACAACGAAAACCT
GTACTTCCAAGCGAGCCCAATTCTGAGACGAAGTCCTGACATCACCAAATCGCCTCTGACAAAGTCAGAA
CAGCTTCTGAGGATAGATGACCATGATTTCAGCATGAGGCCTGGCTTTGGAGGCCCTGCCATTCCTGTTG
GTGTGGATGTGCAGGTGGAGAGTTTGGATAGCATCTCAGAGGTTGACATGGACTTTACGATGACCCTCTA
CCTGAGGCACTACTGGAAGGACGAGAGGCTGTCTTTTCCAAGCACCAACAACCTCAGCATGACGTTTGAT
GGCCGGCTGGTCAAGAAGATCTGGGTCCCTGACATGTTTTTCGTGCACTCCAAACGCTCCTTCATCCACG
ACACCACCACAGACAACGTCATGTTGCGGGTCCAGCCTGATGGGAAAGTGCTCTATAGTCTCAGGGTTAC
AGTAACTGCAATGTGCAACATGGACTTCAGCCGATTTCCCTTGGACACACAAACGTGCTCTCTTGAAATT
GAAAGCTATGCCTATACAGAAGATGACCTCATGCTGTACTGGAAAAAGGGCAATGACTCCTTAAAGACAG
ATGAACGGATCTCACTCTCCCAGTTCCTCATTCAGGAATTCCACACCACCACCAAACTGGCTTTCTACAG
CAGCACAGGCTGGTACAACCGTCTCTACATTAATTTCACGTTGCGTCGCCACATCTTCTTCTTCTTGCTC
CAAACTTATTTCCCCGCTACCCTGATGGTCATGCTGTCCTGGGTGTCCTTCTGGATCGACCGCAGAGCCG
TGCCTGCCAGAGTCCCCTTAGGTATCACAACGGTGCTGACCATGTCCACCATCATCACGGGCGTGAATGC
CTCCATGCCGCGCGTCTCCTACATCAAGGCCGTGGACATCTACCTCTGGGTCAGCTTTGTGTTCGTGTTC
CTCTCGGTGCTGGAGTATGCGGCCGTCAACTACCTGACCACTGTGCAGGAGAGGAAGGAACAGAAGCTGC
GGGAGAAGCTGTCGCAGCCCGGGCGCGCCATGTCCAAGGGCGAGGAACTGTTTACCGGTGTTGTGCCCAT
CCTGGTGGAACTGGACGGCGATGTGAATGGCCACAAGTTTAGCGTGCGGGGCGAGGGCGAAGGCGACGCC
ACAAACGGCAAGCTGACACTGAAGTTCATCTGTACCACAGGCAAACTGCCCGTGCCATGGCCTACCCTGG
TGACCACACTGACCTACGGCGTGCAGTGCTTCTCTAGATACCCCGACCACATGAAAAGACATGATTTCTT
CAAAAGCGCCATGCCTGAGGGCTACGTGCAGGAGCGGACCATCAGCTTCAAGGACGACGGAACCTATAAG
ACCAGAGCCGAGGTGAAGTTCGAGGGCGACACCCTGGTCAACAGAATCGAGCTGAAGGGCATCGACTTTA
AGGAAGATGGAAATATCCTGGGCCACAAGCTGGAATACAACTTCAACAGCCACAACGTGTACATCACAGC
CGATAAGCAGAAGAACGGCATTAAGGCCAACTTCAAGATCAGACACAACGTGGAAGATGGCAGCGTGCAA
CTGGCCGACCACTACCAGCAGAACACCCCTATCGGAGATGGACCTGTGCTGCTGCCTGACAACCACTACC
TGTCCACCCAGAGCGTGCTCTCTAAAGACCCTAACGAGAAGCGGGACCACATGGTGCTGCTGGAATTCGT
CACAGCTGCTGGCATCACCCACGGCATGGACGAGCTGTACAAGGCCGCTAATGACGAGAACTACGCCCTG
GCCGCCGGGCGCGCCGCGGCTGATACCCACGCCATTGATAAATACTCCAGGATCATCTTTCCAGCAGCAT
ACATTTTATTCAATTTAATATACTGGTCTATTTTCTCTTGACTCGAGGCGGCCGCGACTGCAGGGATCCG
AGGTACCAAGCTTAATCAACCTCTGGATTACAAAATTTGTGAAAGATTGACTGGTATTCTTAACTATGTT
GCTCCTTTTACGCTATGTGAATACGCTGCTTTAATGCCTTTGTATCATGCTATTGCTTCCCGTATGGCTT
TCATTTTCTCCTCCTTGTATAAATCCTGGTTGCTGTCTCTTTATGAGGAGTTGTGGCCCGTTGTCAGGCA
ACGTGGCGTGGTGTGCACTGTGTTTGCTGACGCAACCCCCACTGGTTGGGGCATTGCCACCACCTGTCAG
CTCCTTTCCGGGACTTTCGCTTTCCCCCTCCCTATTGCCACGGCGGAACTCATCGCCGCCTGCCTTGCCC
GCTGCTGGACAGGGGCTCGGCTGTTGGGCACTGACAATTCCGTGGTGTTGTCGGGGAAGCTGACGTCCTT
TCCATGGCTGCTCGCCTGTGTTGCCACCTGGATTCTGCGCGGGACGTCCTTCTGCTACGTCCCTTCGGCC
CTCAATCCAGCGGACCTTCCTTCCCGCGGCCTGCTGCCGGCTCTGCGGCCTCTTCCGCGTCTTCGCCTTC
GCCCTCAGACGAGTCGGATCTCCCTTTGGGCCGCCTCCCCGCCTGCAGTCTGACAAGCTTGTCGAGAAGT
ACTAGAGGATCATAATCAGCCATACCACATTTGTAGAGGTTTTACTTGCTTTAAAAAACCTCCCACACCT
CCCCCTGAACCTGAAACATAAAATGAATGCAATTGTTGTTGTTAACTTGTTTATTGCAGCTTATAATGGT
TACAAATAAAGCAATAGCATCACAAATTTCACAAATAAAGCATTTTTTTCACTGCATTCTAGTTGTGGTT
TGTCCAAACTCATCAATGTATCTTATCATGTCTGGATCTGATCACTGCTTGAGCCTAGGAGATCCGAACC
AGATAAGTGAAATCTAGTTCCAAACTATTTTGTCATTTTTAATTTTCGTATTAGCTTACGACGCTACACC
CAGTTCCCATCTATTTTGTCACTCTTCCCTAAATAATCCTTAAAAACTCCATTTCCACCCCTCCCAGTTC
CCAACTATTTTGTCCGCCCACAGCGGGGCATTTTTCTTCCTGTTATGTTTTTAATCAAACATCCTG
